Addgene plasmid #147863: pAc5.1B-HA-DmMe31B-Q294AN296FR347A-dsRNAres_W
Purpose: Insect Expression of DmMe31B-Q294AAN296FR347A-dsRNAres
Depositing lab: Elisa Izaurralde. Depositing organization: Max Planck Institute for Developmental Biology. Publication: A DDX6-CNOT1 complex and W-binding pockets in CNOT9 reveal direct links between miRNA target recognition and silencing. Chen Y, Boland A, Kuzuoglu-Ozturk D, Bawankar P, Loh B, Chang CT, Weichenrieder O, Izaurralde E. Mol Cell. 2014 Jun 5;54(5):737-50. doi: 10.1016/j.molcel.2014.03.034. Epub 2014 Apr 24. PubMed 24768540.
Backbone
  Vector backbone: Unknown
  Vector type: Insect Expression
Growth in bacteria
  Bacterial resistance: Ampicillin, 100 μg/mL
  Growth temperature: 37°C
  Growth strain: DH5alpha
  Copy number: Low Copy
Gene/Insert
  Gene/Insert name: DmMe31B-Q294AAN296FR347A-dsRNAres
  Species: D. melanogaster (fly)
  Mutation: one silent mutation A1101G compared to the sequence given by NM_078809.3.
  Entrez Gene: me31B (a.k.a. Dmel_CG4916, CG4916, DDX6, Dhh1p/Me31b, DmRH3, Dmel\CG4916, ME31B, Mat31B, Me31B, Me31b, l(2)k06607, me31b)
  Cloning method: Unknown
Terms and licenses: Academic/Nonprofit Terms; Industry Terms: Not Available to Industry
Depositor comments: Plasmids from this collection were made available to the research community and donated after the lab closed. Please note that the sequence provided by the depositing laboratory may be theoretical/predicted or based on Sanger sequencing results. There may be discrepancies between sequencing results obtained by Addgene and the depositor sequence. If an Addgene verified sequence is not available, please contact before placing your order to request that our lab fully sequence the plasmid.
How to cite: pAc5.1B-HA-DmMe31B-Q294AN296FR347A-dsRNAres_W was a gift from Elisa Izaurralde (Addgene plasmid # 147863 ; http://n2t.net/addgene:147863 ; RRID:Addgene_147863)
