[The description below was written by a language model from this plasmid's Addgene catalogue record and pLannotate feature annotations shown in this document.]
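Description:
pAc5.1B-HA-DmMe31B-Q294AN296FR347A-dsRNAres_W is an insect-cell expression plasmid of 6,751 nt. The catalogue lists the backbone as unknown, but the name and feature layout point to a pAc5.1-type vector. It is maintained in E. coli through a ColE1/pUC-type origin and selected with ampicillin via the β-lactamase gene and its own promoter. The record describes it as low copy even though the annotated origin is of the high-copy class. Short fragments annotated as a tetracycline resistance gene and SV40 large T antigen appear to be non-functional backbone remnants. No marker for selection in insect cells is annotated.

Expression is driven by the Drosophila melanogaster actin 5C promoter, a strong constitutive promoter commonly used in fly cell lines. Immediately downstream is a short HA epitope sequence (annotated as a fragment of a 3xHA element, consistent with a single HA tag) joined directly to the coding sequence of Me31B, the fly DDX6 orthologue. Me31B is an ATP-dependent RNA helicase found in ribonucleoprotein complexes involved in translational repression and mRNA decapping. A vector-derived V5 tag lies downstream of the insert, but the record does not say whether it is translated. An SV40 polyadenylation signal follows.

The insert carries the substitutions Q294A, N296F and R347A, although the catalogue fields spell the first one inconsistently. It also has one silent A1101G change relative to the reference transcript. The "dsRNAres" label indicates a sequence recoded to escape dsRNA-mediated knockdown, which suggests use in complementation experiments where endogenous Me31B is depleted and replaced by the tagged mutant. The associated publication concerns the DDX6–CNOT1 interaction in miRNA-mediated silencing, but the record does not state what these mutations do.
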