Features (pLannotate 1.2.2; 10 found; start..end, strand, type, name):
     56..2568    +  promoter       Ac5 promoter: Drosophila melanogaster actin 5C promoter
   2594..2620    +  CDS            3xHA (fragment): three tandem HA epitope tags
   2621..3997    +  CDS            me31B: DDX6_DROME - Experimental evidence at protein level: Swiss-Prot protein existence level 1. ATP-dependent RNA helicase which is a core component of a variety of ribonucleoprotein complexes (RNPs) that play critical roles in translational repression and mRNA decapping during embryogenesis, oogenesis, neurogenesis and neurotransmission (PubMed:11546740, PubMed:16256742, PubMed:17178403, PubMed:18590813, PubMed:21267420, PubMed:21447556, PubMed:28875934, PubMed:28388438, PubMed:17982591, PubMed:31114929). Recruits core components and translational repressors to some RNP complexes, and mediates RNP
   4036..4077    +  CDS            V5 tag: epitope tag from simian virus 5
   4177..4311    -  polyA_signal   SV40 poly(A) signal: SV40 polyadenylation signal
   4334..4418    -  CDS            large T antigen (fragment): large T antigen from SV40 (simian virus 40)
   4419..4889    +  CDS            TcR (fragment): tetracycline efflux protein; tet; confers resistance to tetracycline
   4933..5521    -  rep_origin     ori: high-copy-number ColE1/pMB1/pBR322/pUC origin of replication
   5692..6552    -  CDS            AmpR: β-lactamase; bla; confers resistance to ampicillin, carbenicillin, and related antibiotics
   6553..6657    -  promoter       AmpR promoter: bla
>Addgene plasmid #147863 | pAc5.1B-HA-DmMe31B-Q294AN296FR347A-dsRNAres_W | depositor full sequence | sequence record 290310 | Full Sequence
CTTCAAGGAATTAATTCTATATTCTAAAAACACAAATGATACTTCTAAAAAAAATCATGAATGGCATCAA
CTCTGAATCAAATCTTTGCAGATGCACCTACTTCTCATTTCCACTGTCACATCATTTTTCCAGATCTCGC
TGCCTGTTATGTGGCCCACAAACCAAGACACGTTTTATGGCCATTAAAGCTGGCTGATCGTCGCCAAACA
CCAAATACATATCAATATGTACATTCGAGAAAGAAGCGATCAAAGAAGCGTCTTCGGGCGAGTAGGAGAA
TGCGGAGGAGAAGGAGAACGAGCTGATCTAGTATCTCTCCACAATCCAATGCCAACTGACCAACTGGCCA
TATTCGGAGCAATTTGAAGCCAATTTCCATCGCCTGGCGATCGCTCCATTCTTGGCTATATGTTTTTCAC
CGTTCCCGGGGCCATTTTCAAAGACTCGTCGGTAAGATAAGATTGTGTCACTCGCTGTCTCTCTTCATTT
GTCGAAGAATGCTGAGGAATTTCGCGATGACGTCGGCGAGTATTTTGAAGAATGAGAATAATTTGTATTT
ATACGAAAATCAGTTAGTGGAATTTTCTACAAAAACATGTTATCTATAGATAATTTTGTTGCAAAATATG
TTGACTATGACAAAGATTGTATGTATATACCTTTAATGTATTCTCATTTTCTTATGTATTTATAATGGCA
ATGATGATACTGATGATATTTTAAGATGATGCCAGACCACAGGCTGATTTCTGCGTCTTTTGCCGAACGC
AGTGCATGTGCGGTTGTTGTTTTTTGGAATAGTTTCAATTTTCGGACTGTCCGCTTTGATTTCAGTTTCT
TGGCTTATTCAAAAAGCAAAGTAAAGCCAAAAAAGCGAGATGGCAATACCAAATGCGGCAAAACGGTAGT
GGAAGGAAAGGGGTGCGGGGCAGCGGAAGGAAGGGTGGGGCGGGGCGTGGCGGGGTCTGTGGCTGGGCGC
GACGTCACCGACGTTGGAGCCACTCCTTTGACCATGTGTGCGTGTGTGTATTATTCGTGTCTCGCCACTC
GCCGGTTGTTTTTTTCTTTTTATCTCGCTCTCTCTAGCGCCATCTCGTACGCATGCTCAACGCACCGCAT
GTTGCCGTGTCCTTTATGCGTCATTTTGGCTCGAAATAGGCAATTATTTAAACAAAGATTAGTCAACGAA
AACGCTAAAATAAATAAGTCTACAATATGGTTACTTATTGCCATGTGTGTGCAGCCAACGATAGCAACAA
AAGCAACAACACAGTGGCTTTCCCTCTTTCACTTTTTGTTTGCAAGCGCGTGCGAGCAAGACGGCACGAC
CGGCAAACGCAATTACGCTGACAAAGAGCAGACGAAGTTTTGGCCGAAAAACATCAAGGCGCCTGATACG
AATGCATTTGCAATAACAATTGCGATATTTAATATTGTTTATGAAGCTGTTTGACTTCAAAACACACAAA
AAAAAAAATAAAACAAATTATTTGAAAGAGAATTAGGAATCGGACAGCTTATCGTTACGGGCTAACAGCA
CACCGAGACGAAATAGCTTACCTGACGTCACAGCCTCTGGAAGAACTGCCGCCAAGCAGAGAGAGAGAGA
AAAAGAGGGAGAGCAGCTTAGACCGCATGTGCTTGTGTGTGAGGCGTCTCTCTCTTCGTCTCCTGTTTGC
GCAAACGCATAGACTGCACTGAGAAAATCGATTACCTATTTTTTATGAATGAATATTTGCACTATTACTA
TTCAAAACTATTAAGATAGCAATCACATTCAATAGCCAAATACTATACCACCTGAGCGATGCAACGAAAT
GATCAATTTGAGCAAAAATGCTGCATATTTAGGACGGCATCATTATAGAAATGCTTCTTGCTGTGTACTT
TTCTCTCGTCTGGCAGCTGTTTCGCCGTTATTGTTAAAACCGGCTTAAGTTAGGTGTGTTTTCTACGACT
AGTGATGCCCCTACTAGAAGATGTGTGTTGCACAAATGTCCCTGAATAACCAATTTGAAGTGCAGATAGC
AGTAAACGTAAGCTAATATGAATATTATTTAACTGTAATGTTTTAATATCGCTGGACATTACTAATAAAC
CCACTATAAACACATGTACATATGTATGTTTTGGCATACAATGAGTAGTTGGGGAAAAAATGTGTAAAAG
CACCGTGACCATCACAGCATAAAGATAACCAGCTGAAGTATCGAATATGAGTAACCCCCAAATTGAATCA
CATGCCGCAACTGATAGGACCCATGGAAGTACACTCTTCATGGCGATATACAAGACACACACAAGCACGA
ACACCCAGTTGCGGAGGAAATTCTCCGTAAATGAAAACCCAATCGGCGAACAATTCATACCCATATATGG
TAAAAGTTTTGAACGCGACTTGAGAGCGGAGAGCATTGCGGCTGATAAGGTTTTAGCGCTAAGCGGGCTT
TATAAAACGGGCTGCGGGACCAGTTTTCATATCACTACCGTTTGAGTTCTTGTGCTGTGTGGATACTCCT
CCCGACACAAAGCCGCTCCATCAGCCAGCAGTCGTCTAATCCAGAGACCCCGGATCGGGGTACCAACATG
GCTTACCCATACGATGTTCCAGATTACGCTATGATGACCGAGAAACTGAACTCCGGCCATACCAACCTGA
CTTCTAAAGGAATAATTAACGACCTGCAGATAGCCGGTAATACTTCAGATGACATGGGGTGGAAGTCTAA
ATTAAAATTACCACCGAAAGATAATCGGTTTAAGACGACAGACGTTACAGACACACGGGGAAACGAGTTT
GAAGAATTCTGTTTAAAGCGGGAGTTGCTGATGGGAATCTTTGAAAAAGGTTGGGAACGGCCATCACCGA
TACAAGAAGCTGCAATACCAATTGCTCTGTCGGGTAAGGACGTCCTAGCCAGAGCAAAAAATGGAACGGG
AAAAACCGGCGCGTATTGTATACCTGTCCTGGAGCAGATAGATCCTACAAAAGATTATATACAAGCCTTG
GTTATGGTTCCAACACGGGAACTGGCCTTGCAGACATCCCAAATTTGCATAGAATTAGCCAAGCACCTGG
ACATTAGAGTTATGGTTACGACAGGTGGAACAATCTTGAAAGACGATATATTGCGAATATACCAGAAGGT
CCAGCTAATCATCGCAACACCAGGCCGGATTTTGGACCTTATGGACAAAAAGGTAGCAGACATGAGTCAC
TGTCGAATTCTGGTATTAGACGAAGCAGACAAATTGCTATCACTAGACTTCCAGGGAATGTTAGACCACG
TCATCTTAAAACTACCCAAAGACCCTCAAATACTATTGTTCTCGGCCACCTTCCCGTTAACTGTAAAAAA
TTTCATGGAGAAGCATTTACGCGAGCCTTACGAGATCAACCTGATGGAGGAGCTAACACTGAAGGGTGTC
ACTCAGTACTATGCATTCGTACAGGAGCGCCAGAAAGTACACTGCTTGAATACGCTCTTTTCGAAGCTGG
CGATCGCTCAGTCTATCATATTCTGCAATTCCACGCAACGTGTCGAGCTATTGGCCAAAAAGATCACAGA
GCTTGGATATTGCTGTTACTATATACACGCTAAGATGGCCCAGGCACACAGAAATCGAGTATTCCACGAT
TTCCGCCAAGGACTCTGTGCCAATCTGGTGTGCTCCGACCTGTTCACCCGTGGTATCGACGTGCAGGCCG
TGAATGTAGTGATCAATTTCGATTTCCCACGAATGGCAGAGACATACTTGCATCGAATTGGTCGCTCAGG
ACGTTTCGGTCATTTGGGTATTGCTATTAATCTGATAACCTACGAGGATCGGTTTGATCTGCATCGGATT
GAAAAAGAACTTGGAACCGAAATAAAGCCTATTCCGAAGGTCATAGACCCCGCCCTTTATGTCGCAAACG
TTGGCGCATCCGTTGGCGATACTTGCAACAACAGTGATCTGAATAATTCTGCGAACGAGGAGGGCAACGT
TAGCAAATAAGCGGCCGCTCGAGTCTAGAGGGCCCGCGGTTCGAAGGTAAGCCTATCCCTAACCCTCTCC
TCGGTCTCGATTCTACGCGTACCGGTCATCATCACCATCACCATTGAGTTTAAACCCGCTGATCAGCCTC
GACTGTGCCTTCTAAGGCCTGAGCTCGCTGATCAGCCTCGATCGAGGATCCAGACATGATAAGATACATT
GATGAGTTTGGACAAACCACAACTAGAATGCAGTGAAAAAAATGCTTTATTTGTGAAATTTGTGATGCTA
TTGCTTTATTTGTAACCATTATAAGCTGCAATAAACAAGTTAACAACAACAATTGCATTCATTTTATGTT
TCAGGTTCAGGGGGAGGTGTGGGAGGTTTTTTAAAGCAAGTAAAACCTCTACAAATGTGGTATGGCTGAT
TATGATCAGTCGACCGATGCCCTTGAGAGCCTTCAACCCAGTCAGCTCCTTCCGGTGGGCGCGGGGCATG
ACTATCGTCGCCGCACTTATGACTGTCTTCTTTATCATGCAACTCGTAGGACAGGTGCCGGCAGCGCTCT
GGGTCATTTTCGGCGAGGACCGCTTTCGCTGGAGCGCGACGATGATCGGCCTGTCGCTTGCGGTATTCGG
AATCTTGCACGCCCTCGCTCAAGCCTTCGTCACTGGTCCCGCCACCAAACGTTTCGGCGAGAAGCAGGCC
ATTATCGCCGGCATGGCGGCCGACGCGCTGGGCTACGTCTTGCTGGCGTTCGCGACGCGAGGCTGGATGG
CCTTCCCCATTATGATTCTTCTCGCTTCCGGCGGCATCGGGATGCCCGCGTTGCAGGCCATGCTGTCCAG
GCAGGTAGATGACGACCATCAGGGACAGCTTCAAGGATCGCTCGCGGCTCTTACCAGCCAGCAAAAGGCC
AGGAACCGTAAAAAGGCCGCGTTGCTGGCGTTTTTCCATAGGCTCCGCCCCCCTGACGAGCATCACAAAA
ATCGACGCTCAAGTCAGAGGTGGCGAAACCCGACAGGACTATAAAGATACCAGGCGTTTCCCCCTGGAAG
CTCCCTCGTGCGCTCTCCTGTTCCGACCCTGCCGCTTACCGGATACCTGTCCGCCTTTCTCCCTTCGGGA
AGCGTGGCGCTTTCTCAATGCTCACGCTGTAGGTATCTCAGTTCGGTGTAGGTCGTTCGCTCCAAGCTGG
GCTGTGTGCACGAACCCCCCGTTCAGCCCGACCGCTGCGCCTTATCCGGTAACTATCGTCTTGAGTCCAA
CCCGGTAAGACACGACTTATCGCCACTGGCAGCAGCCACTGGTAACAGGATTAGCAGAGCGAGGTATGTA
GGCGGTGCTACAGAGTTCTTGAAGTGGTGGCCTAACTACGGCTACACTAGAAGGACAGTATTTGGTATCT
GCGCTCTGCTGAAGCCAGTTACCTTCGGAAAAAGAGTTGGTAGCTCTTGATCCGGCAAACAAACCACCGC
TGGTAGCGGTGGTTTTTTTGTTTGCAAGCAGCAGATTACGCGCAGAAAAAAAGGATCTCAAGAAGATCCT
TTGATCTTTTCTACGGGGTCTGACGCTCAGTGGAACGAAAACTCACGTTAAGGGATTTTGGTCATGAGAT
TATCAAAAAGGATCTTCACCTAGATCCTTTTAAATTAAAAATGAAGTTTTAAATCAATCTAAAGTATATA
TGAGTAAACTTGGTCTGACAGTTACCAATGCTTAATCAGTGAGGCACCTATCTCAGCGATCTGTCTATTT
CGTTCATCCATAGTTGCCTGACTCCCCGTCGTGTAGATAACTACGATACGGGAGGGCTTACCATCTGGCC
CCAGTGCTGCAATGATACCGCGAGACCCACGCTCACCGGCTCCAGATTTATCAGCAATAAACCAGCCAGC
CGGAAGGGCCGAGCGCAGAAGTGGTCCTGCAACTTTATCCGCCTCCATCCAGTCTATTAATTGTTGCCGG
GAAGCTAGAGTAAGTAGTTCGCCAGTTAATAGTTTGCGCAACGTTGTTGCCATTGCTGCAGGCATCGTGG
TGTCACGCTCGTCGTTTGGTATGGCTTCATTCAGCTCCGGTTCCCAACGATCAAGGCGAGTTACATGATC
CCCCATGTTGTGCAAAAAAGCGGTTAGCTCCTTCGGTCCTCCGATCGTTGTCAGAAGTAAGTTGGCCGCA
GTGTTATCACTCATGGTTATGGCAGCACTGCATAATTCTCTTACTGTCATGCCATCCGTAAGATGCTTTT
CTGTGACTGGTGAGTACTCAACCAAGTCATTCTGAGAATAGTGTATGCGGCGACCGAGTTGCTCTTGCCC
GGCGTCAACACGGGATAATACCGCGCCACATAGCAGAACTTTAAAAGTGCTCATCATTGGAAAACGTTCT
TCGGGGCGAAAACTCTCAAGGATCTTACCGCTGTTGAGATCCAGTTCGATGTAACCCACTCGTGCACCCA
ACTGATCTTCAGCATCTTTTACTTTCACCAGCGTTTCTGGGTGAGCAAAAACAGGAAGGCAAAATGCCGC
AAAAAAGGGAATAAGGGCGACACGGAAATGTTGAATACTCATACTCTTCCTTTTTCAATATTATTGAAGC
ATTTATCAGGGTTATTGTCTCATGAGCGGATACATATTTGAATGTATTTAGAAAAATAAACAAATAGGGG
TTCCGCGCACATTTCCCCGAAAAGTGCCACCTGACGTCTAAGAAACCATTATTATCATGACATTAACCTA
TAAAAATAGGCGTATCACGAGGCCCTTTCGT
